Addgene plasmid #86665: p3XFlag-Mettl4
Purpose: Expresses murine Mettl4 containing N-terminal 3XFlag tag
Depositing lab: Douglas Feldman. Depositing organization: University of Southern California. Publication: An Adversarial DNA N(6)-Methyladenine-Sensor Network Preserves Polycomb Silencing. Kweon SM, Chen Y, Moon E, Kvederaviciute K, Klimasauskas S, Feldman DE. Mol Cell. 2019 Apr 5. pii: S1097-2765(19)30222-9. doi: 10.1016/j.molcel.2019.03.018. PubMed 30982744.
Backbone
  Vector backbone: p3xFLAG-EYFP Addgene #34582
  Backbone manufacturer: Sigma
  Backbone size w/o insert (bp): 6000
  Total vector size (bp): 7350
  Vector type: Mammalian Expression
Growth in bacteria
  Bacterial resistance: Ampicillin, 100 μg/mL
  Growth temperature: 37°C
  Growth strain: DH5alpha
  Copy number: High Copy
Gene/Insert
  Gene/Insert name: Mettl4 (alt name: Methyltransferase-like 4)
  Species: M. musculus (mouse)
  Insert size (bp): 1350
  Entrez Gene: Mettl4 (a.k.a. 2410198H06Rik, A730091E08Rik, AV296509, HsT661)
  Promoter: CMV
  Tag / fusion protein: 3xFlag (N terminal on backbone)
  Cloning method: Restriction Enzyme; 5′ cloning site HindIII (not destroyed); 3′ cloning site EcoRI (not destroyed)
  Sequencing primers: 5′ CMV
Terms and licenses: Academic/Nonprofit Terms; Industry Terms: Not Available to Industry
Depositor comments: EYFP not expressed due to stop codon in Mettl4.
How to cite: p3XFlag-Mettl4 was a gift from Douglas Feldman (Addgene plasmid # 86665 ; http://n2t.net/addgene:86665 ; RRID:Addgene_86665)
