[The description below was written by a language model from this plasmid's Addgene catalogue record and pLannotate feature annotations shown in this document.]
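Description:
p3XFlag-Mettl4 is a mammalian expression plasmid that produces mouse Mettl4 (methyltransferase-like 4) with an N-terminal 3xFLAG epitope tag. It is built on the p3xFLAG-EYFP backbone, a Sigma-derived vector. The roughly 1.35 kb Mettl4 coding sequence was inserted between HindIII and EcoRI sites, both of which were preserved. Transcription is driven by the human cytomegalovirus immediate-early enhancer and promoter and is terminated by the human growth hormone polyadenylation signal. The 3xFLAG unit, three tandem FLAG epitopes followed by an enterokinase cleavage site, lies directly upstream of Mettl4 and is supplied by the backbone. An EYFP coding sequence remains just downstream of the insert, but the depositor notes that it is not expressed because Mettl4 retains its own stop codon. The product is therefore FLAG-tagged Mettl4 alone, not a fluorescent fusion.

For propagation in E. coli the plasmid carries a high-copy ColE1/pUC-type origin and the β-lactamase gene for ampicillin selection, along with an f1 origin. The annotation also shows an SV40 enhancer/early promoter, a T7 promoter, and lac promoter/operator, lacI and lacZα fragments, which appear to be backbone remnants. No mammalian selection marker is annotated. The sequenced record is 6,744 nt, somewhat shorter than the catalogue's stated total of about 7,350 bp.

Mettl4 is annotated as an N6-adenine methyltransferase able to act on both RNA and DNA. The construct suits expression in mammalian cells where anti-FLAG detection or immunoprecipitation of the enzyme is needed, consistent with the associated study of DNA N6-methyladenine and Polycomb silencing.
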