Features (pLannotate 1.2.2; 17 found; start..end, strand, type, name):
      1..66      +  CDS            3xFLAG: three tandem FLAG® epitope tags, followed by an enterokinase cleavage site
     67..1416    +  CDS            Mettl4: METL4_MOUSE - Experimental evidence at protein level: Swiss-Prot protein existence level 1. N(6)-adenine-specific methyltransferase that can methylate both RNAs and DNA (PubMed:30982744). Acts as a N(6)-adenine-specific RNA methyltransferase by catalyzing formation of N6,2'-O- dimethyladenosine (m6A(m)) on internal positions of U2 small nuclear RNA (snRNA): methylates the 6th position of adenine residues with a pre-deposited 2'-O-methylation (By similarity). Internal m6A(m) methylation of snRNAs regulates RNA splicing (By similarity). Also able to act as a N(6)-adenine-specific DNA methyltrans
   1425..2141    +  CDS            EYFP: EYFP is a basic (constitutively fluorescent) green/yellow fluorescent protein published in 1996, derived from Aequorea victoria. It is reported to be a very rapidly-maturing weak dimer with high acid sensitivity.
   2155..2777    +  polyA_signal   hGH poly(A) signal: human growth hormone polyadenylation signal
   2806..3135    +  promoter       SV40 promoter: SV40 enhancer and early promoter
   3174..3192    -  promoter       T7 promoter: promoter for bacteriophage T7 RNA polymerase
   3230..3246    -  protein_bind   lac operator: The lac repressor binds to the lac operator to inhibit transcription in E. coli. This inhibition can be relieved by adding lactose or isopropyl-β-D-thiogalactopyranoside (IPTG). lac repressor encoded by lacI
   3254..3284    -  promoter       lac promoter: promoter for the E. coli lac operon
   3299..3320    -  protein_bind   CAP binding site: CAP binding activates transcription in the presence of cAMP. E. coli catabolite activator protein
   3333..3425    -  CDS            lacI (fragment): lac repressor; lacI; The lac repressor binds to the lac operator to inhibit transcription in E. coli. This inhibition can be relieved by adding lactose or isopropyl-β-D-thiogalactopyranoside (IPTG).
   3608..4196    -  rep_origin     ori: high-copy-number ColE1/pMB1/pBR322/pUC origin of replication
   4367..5227    -  CDS            AmpR: β-lactamase; bla; confers resistance to ampicillin, carbenicillin, and related antibiotics
   5228..5332    -  promoter       AmpR promoter: bla
   5359..5787    +  rep_origin     f1 ori (sequence partly withheld): f1 bacteriophage origin of replication; arrow indicates direction of (+) strand synthesis
   5818..5972    -  CDS            lacZα (fragment): LacZα fragment of β-galactosidase; lacZ fragment
   6132..6511    +  enhancer       CMV enhancer: human cytomegalovirus immediate early enhancer
   6513..6712    +  promoter       CMV promoter: human cytomegalovirus (CMV) immediate early promoter
>Addgene plasmid #86665 | p3XFlag-Mettl4 | addgene full sequence | sequence record 171324 | Addgene NGS Result
GACTACAAAGACCATGACGGTGATTATAAAGATCATGACATCGATTACAAGGATGACGATGACAAGCTTT
CTGTGGTGCATCATTTGCCTCCTGGGTGGTTACTGGATCATCTTTCTTTCATTAACAAAGTAAACTATCA
ACTTTGCCAGCATCAAGAGTCTTTTTGTAGTAAAAACAACCCTACTTCTTCTGTCTACATGGATTCTCTT
CAGCTGGATCCCGGGTCTCCTTTTGGAGCTCCTGCTATGTGCTTTGCTCCTGACTTCACTACTGTGTCGG
GCAATGACGATGAAGGAAGTTGTGAAGTGATCACCGAAAAATATGTTTTCCGATCTGAGCTATTTAATGT
CACCAAACCTTACATAGTTCCAGCTGTTCACAAAGAGCGCCAACAAAGTAACAAAAACGAAAATCTAGTG
ACTGACTATAAACAAGAGGTCTCTGTTTCTGTTGGGAAGATCAGAGAGCTGATTTTGGATGGATCTTCGA
AGTTAATCCAAGAAGGTCTCAGAAGTGGTTTTCTTTACCCACTTGTTGAAAAACAGGATGGAAGTAGCGG
ATGCATCACTTTACCACTTGATGCCTGCAATTTATCAGAGTTATGTGAGATGGCAAAACATTTGCCTTCC
TTAAATGAAATGGAGCTTCAAACGCTACAGTTGATGGGAGATGATGTGTCTGTTATAGAGCTGGATTTAT
CCTCACAGATCATTGAAAACAACTCCAGCTTTTCCAAAATGATTACTTTAATGGGACAAAAATACCTACT
GCCACCACAAAGCAGCTTTCTTTTGTCTGACATTTCTTGTATGCAGCCACTTCTTAACTGTGGTAAGACA
TTTGATGCAATTGTGATTGATCCACCATGGGAGAACAAATCGGTTAAAAGAAGTAACAGGTACAGTAGTT
TATCACCACAGCAGATAAAGCGAATGCCTATCCCTAAACTGGCTGCTGCTGACTGTCTCATTGTTACTTG
GGTGACCAACAGGCAGAAACATCTGTGTTTTGTGAAGGAGGAACTATATCCTTCGTGGTCTGTGGAAGTT
GTTGCAGAGTGGTACTGGGTAAAAATCACAAATTCAGGAGAGTTTGTGTTCCCGTTGGATTCTCCACACA
AAAAGCCTTATGAATGTCTTGTACTGGGGAGAGTTAAAGAAAAAACTCCCTTAGCATTAAGGAATCCAGA
TGTAAGAATACCCCCAGTTCCAGATCAGAAGTTGATTGTCAGTGTGCCCTGTGTTCTTCACTCACACAAA
CCGCCTCTTACCGAAGTTCTGAGAGACTACATCAAGCCAGGTGGCCAGTGCTTGGAATTGTTTGCTAGGA
ATTTACAGCCAGGTTGGATGAGTTGGGGCAACGAAGTCCTCAAGTTTCAGCACATGGATTATTTCATTGC
TCTGGAGTCCGGATGCTGAATTCAATGGTGAGCAAGGGCGAGGAGCTGTTCACCGGGGTGGTGCCCATCC
TGGTCGAGCTGGACGGCGACGTAAACGGCCACAAGTTCAGCGTGTCCGGCGAGGGCGAGGGCGATGCCAC
CTACGGCAAGCTGACCCTGAAGTTCATCTGCACCACCGGCAAGCTGCCCGTGCCCTGGCCCACCCTCGTG
ACCACCTTCGGCTACGGCCTGCAGTGCTTCGCCCGCTACCCCGACCACATGAAGCAGCACGACTTCTTCA
AGTCCGCCATGCCCGAAGGCTACGTCCAGGAGCGCACCATCTTCTTCAAGGACGACGGCAACTACAAGAC
CCGCGCCGAGGTGAAGTTCGAGGGCGACACCCTGGTGAACCGCATCGAGCTGAAGGGCATCGACTTCAAG
GAGGACGGCAACATCCTGGGGCACAAGCTGGAGTACAACTACAACAGCCACAACGTCTATATCATGGCCG
ACAAGCAGAAGAACGGCATCAAGGTGAACTTCAAGATCCGCCACAACATCGAGGACGGCAGCGTGCAGCT
CGCCGACCACTACCAGCAGAACACCCCCATCGGCGACGGCCCCGTGCTGCTGCCCGACAACCACTACCTG
AGCTACCAGTCCGCCCTGAGCAAAGACCCCAACGAGAAGCGCGATCACATGGTCCTGCTGGAGTTCGTGA
CCGCCGCCGGGATCACTCTCGGCATGGACGAGCTGTACAAGTCCTGAGGATCCCGGGTGGCATCCCTGTG
ACCCCTCCCCAGTGCCTCTCCTGGCCCTGGAAGTTGCCACTCCAGTGCCCACCAGCCTTGTCCTAATAAA
ATTAAGTTGCATCATTTTGTCTGACTAGGTGTCCTTCTATAATATTATGGGGTGGAGGGGGGTGGTATGG
AGCAAGGGGCAAGTTGGGAAGACAACCTGTAGGGCCTGCGGGGTCTATTGGGAACCAAGCTGGAGTGCAG
TGGCACAATCTTGGCTCACTGCAATCTCCGCCTCCTGGGTTCAAGCGATTCTCCTGCCTCAGCCTCCCGA
GTTGTTGGGATTCCAGGCATGCATGACCAGGCTCAGCTAATTTTTGTTTTTTTGGTAGAGACGGGGTTTC
ACCATATTGGCCAGGCTGGTCTCCAACTCCTAATCTCAGGTGATCTACCCACCTTGGCCTCCCAAATTGC
TGGGATTACAGGCGTGAACCACTGCTCCCTTCCCTGTCCTTCTGATTTTAAAATAACTATACCAGCAGGA
GGACGTCCAGACACAGCATAGGCTACCTGGCCATGCCCAACCGGTGGGACATTTGAGTTGCTTGCTTGGC
ACTGTCCTCTCATGCGTTGGGTCCACTCAGTAGATGCCTGTTGAATTGGGTACGCGGCCAGCTTGGCTGT
GGAATGTGTGTCAGTTAGGGTGTGGAAAGTCCCCAGGCTCCCCAGCAGGCAGAAGTATGCAAAGCATGCA
TCTCAATTAGTCAGCAACCAGGTGTGGAAAGTCCCCAGGCTCCCCAGCAGGCAGAAGTATGCAAAGCATG
CATCTCAATTAGTCAGCAACCATAGTCCCGCCCCTAACTCCGCCCATCCCGCCCCTAACTCCGCCCAGTT
CCGCCCATTCTCCGCCCCATGGCTGACTAATTTTTTTTATTTATGCAGAGGCCGAGGCCGCCTCGGCCTC
TGAGCTATTCCAGAAGTAGTGAGGAGGCTTTTTTGGAGGCCTAGGCTTTTGCAAAAAGCTCCTCGAGGAA
CTGAAAAACCAGAAAGTTAATTCCCTATAGTGAGTCGTATTAAATTCGTAATCATGTCATAGCTGTTTCC
TGTGTGAAATTGTTATCCGCTCACAATTCCACACAACATACGAGCCGGAAGCATAAAGTGTAAAGCCTGG
GGTGCCTAATGAGTGAGCTAACTCACATTAATTGCGTTGCGCTCACTGCCCGCTTTCCAGTCGGGAAACC
TGTCGTGCCAGCTGCATTAATGAATCGGCCAACGCGCGGGGAGAGGCGGTTTGCGTATTGGGCGCTCTTC
CGCTTCCTCGCTCACTGACTCGCTGCGCTCGGTCGTTCGGCTGCGGCGAGCGGTATCAGCTCACTCAAAG
GCGGTAATACGGTTATCCACAGAATCAGGGGATAACGCAGGAAAGAACATGTGAGCAAAAGGCCAGCAAA
AGGCCAGGAACCGTAAAAAGGCCGCGTTGCTGGCGTTTTTCCATAGGCTCCGCCCCCCTGACGAGCATCA
CAAAAATCGACGCTCAAGTCAGAGGTGGCGAAACCCGACAGGACTATAAAGATACCAGGCGTTTCCCCCT
GGAAGCTCCCTCGTGCGCTCTCCTGTTCCGACCCTGCCGCTTACCGGATACCTGTCCGCCTTTCTCCCTT
CGGGAAGCGTGGCGCTTTCTCATAGCTCACGCTGTAGGTATCTCAGTTCGGTGTAGGTCGTTCGCTCCAA
GCTGGGCTGTGTGCACGAACCCCCCGTTCAGCCCGACCGCTGCGCCTTATCCGGTAACTATCGTCTTGAG
TCCAACCCGGTAAGACACGACTTATCGCCACTGGCAGCAGCCACTGGTAACAGGATTAGCAGAGCGAGGT
ATGTAGGCGGTGCTACAGAGTTCTTGAAGTGGTGGCCTAACTACGGCTACACTAGAAGAACAGTATTTGG
TATCTGCGCTCTGCTGAAGCCAGTTACCTTCGGAAAAAGAGTTGGTAGCTCTTGATCCGGCAAACAAACC
ACCGCTGGTAGCGGTGGTTTTTTTGTTTGCAAGCAGCAGATTACGCGCAGAAAAAAAGGATCTCAAGAAG
ATCCTTTGATCTTTTCTACGGGGTCTGACGCTCAGTGGAACGAAAACTCACGTTAAGGGATTTTGGTCAT
GAGATTATCAAAAAGGATCTTCACCTAGATCCTTTTAAATTAAAAATGAAGTTTTAAATCAATCTAAAGT
ATATATGAGTAAACTTGGTCTGACAGTTACCAATGCTTAATCAGTGAGGCACCTATCTCAGCGATCTGTC
TATTTCGTTCATCCATAGTTGCCTGACTCCCCGTCGTGTAGATAACTACGATACGGGAGGGCTTACCATC
TGGCCCCAGTGCTGCAATGATACCGCGAGACCCACGCTCACCGGCTCCAGATTTATCAGCAATAAACCAG
CCAGCCGGAAGGGCCGAGCGCAGAAGTGGTCCTGCAACTTTATCCGCCTCCATCCAGTCTATTAATTGTT
GCCGGGAAGCTAGAGTAAGTAGTTCGCCAGTTAATAGTTTGCGCAACGTTGTTGCCATTGCTACAGGCAT
CGTGGTGTCACGCTCGTCGTTTGGTATGGCTTCATTCAGCTCCGGTTCCCAACGATCAAGGCGAGTTACA
TGATCCCCCATGTTGTGCAAAAAAGCGGTTAGCTCCTTCGGTCCTCCGATCGTTGTCAGAAGTAAGTTGG
CCGCAGTGTTATCACTCATGGTTATGGCAGCACTGCATAATTCTCTTACTGTCATGCCATCCGTAAGATG
CTTTTCTGTGACTGGTGAGTACTCAACCAAGTCATTCTGAGAATAGTGTATGCGGCGACCGAGTTGCTCT
TGCCCGGCGTCAATACGGGATAATACCGCGCCACATAGCAGAACTTTAAAAGTGCTCATCATTGGAAAAC
GTTCTTCGGGGCGAAAACTCTCAAGGATCTTACCGCTGTTGAGATCCAGTTCGATGTAACCCACTCGTGC
ACCCAACTGATCTTCAGCATCTTTTACTTTCACCAGCGTTTCTGGGTGAGCAAAAACAGGAAGGCAAAAT
GCCGCAAAAAAGGGAATAAGGGCGACACGGAAATGTTGAATACTCATACTCTTCCTTTTTCAATATTATT
GAAGCATTTATCAGGGTTATTGTCTCATGAGCGGATACATATTTGAATGTATTTAGAAAAATAAACAAAT
AGGGGTTCCGCGCACATTTCCCCGAAAAGTGCCACCTG
[124 nt withheld, positions 5359-5482]
C
[91 nt withheld, positions 5484-5574]
A
[49 nt withheld, positions 5576-5624]
CCTTTGACGTTGGAGTCCACGTTCTTT
[37 nt withheld, positions 5652-5688]
ACCCTATCTCGGTCTATTCTTTTGATTTATAAGGGATTTTGCCGATTTCGGCCTATTGGTTAAAAAATGA
GCTGATTTAACAAAAATTTAACGCGAATTTTAACAAAATATTAACGCTTACAATTTCCATTCGCCATTCA
GGCTGCGCAACTGTTGGGAAGGGCGATCGGTGCGGGCCTCTTCGCTATTACGCCAGCTGGCGAAAGGGGG
ATGTGCTGCAAGGCGATTAAGTTGGGTAACGCCAGGGTTTTCCCAGTCACGACGTTGTAAAACGACGGCC
AGTGCCAAGCTGATCTATACATTGAATCAATATTGGCAATTAGCCATATTAGTCATTGGTTATATAGCAT
AAATCAATATTGGCTATTGGCCATTGCATACGTTGTATCTATATCATAATATGTACATTTATATTGGCTC
ATGTCCAATATGACCGCCATGTTGACATTGATTATTGACTAGTTATTAATAGTAATCAATTACGGGGTCA
TTAGTTCATAGCCCATATATGGAGTTCCGCGTTACATAACTTACGGTAAATGGCCCGCCTGGCTGACCGC
CCAACGACCCCCGCCCATTGACGTCAATAATGACGTATGTTCCCATAGTAACGCCAATAGGGACTTTCCA
TTGACGTCAATGGGTGGAGTATTTACGGTAAACTGCCCACTTGGCAGTACATCAAGTGTATCATATGCCA
AGTCCGCCCCCTATTGACGTCAATGACGGTAAATGGCCCGCCTGGCATTATGCCCAGTACATGACCTTAC
GGGACTTTCCTACTTGGCAGTACATCTACGTATTAGTCATCGCTATTACCATGGTGATGCGGTTTTGGCA
GTACACCAATGGGCGTGGATAGCGGTTTGACTCACGGGGATTTCCAAGTCTCCACCCCATTGACGTCAAT
GGGAGTTTGTTTTGGCACCAAAATCAACGGGACTTTCCAAAATGTCGTAATAACCCCGCCCCGTTGACGC
AAATGGGCGGTAGGCGTGTACGGTGGGAGGTCTATATAAGCAGAGCTCGTTTAGTGAACCGTCAGAATTA
ACCATG
