>Addgene plasmid #86665 | p3XFlag-Mettl4 | depositor partial sequence | sequence record 168949 | N-terminal primer
TTAACAAAGTAAACTATCAACTTTGCCAGCATCAAGAGTCTTTTTGTAGTAAAAACAACCCTACTTCTTC
TGTCTACATGGATTCTCTTCAGCTGGATCCCGGGTCTCCTTTTGGAGCTCCTGCTATGTGCTTTGCTCCT
GACTTCACTACTGTGTCGGGCAATGACGATGAAGGAAGTTGTGAAGTGATCACCGAAAAATATGTTTTCC
GATCTGAGCTATTTAATGTCACCAAACCTTACATAGTTCCAGCTGTTCACAAAGAGCGCCAACAAAGTAA
CAAAAACGAAAATCTAGTGACTGACTATAAACAAGAGGTCTCTGTTTCTGTTGGGAAGATCAGAGAGCTG
ATTTTGGATGGATCTTCGAAGTTAATCCAAGAAGGTCTCAGAAGTGGTTTTCTTTACCCACTTGTTGAAA
AACAGGATGGAAGTAGCGGATGCATCACTTTACCACTTGATGCCTGCAATTTATCAGAGTTATGTGAGAT
GGCAAAACATTTGCCTTCCTTAAATGAAATGGAGCTTCAAACGCTACAGTTGATGGGAGATGATGTGTCT
GTTATAGAGCTGGATTTATCCTCACAGATCATTGAAAACAACTCCAGCTTTTCCAAAATGATTACTTTAA
TGGGACAAAAATACCTACTGCCACCACAAAGCAGCTTTCTTTTGTCTGACATTTCTTGTATGCAGCCACT
TCTTAACTGTGGTAAGACATTTGATGCAATTGTGATTGATCCACCATGGGAGAACAAATCGGTTAAAAGA
AGTAACAGGTACAGTAGTTTATCACCACAGCAGATAAAGCGAATGCCTATCCCTAAACTGGCTGCTGCTG
ACTGTCTCATTGTTACTTGGGTGACCAACAGGCAGAAACATCTGTGTTTTGTGAAG
