>Addgene plasmid #86665 | p3XFlag-Mettl4 | depositor partial sequence | sequence record 168950 | C-terminal primer
AACTTGAGGACTTCGTTGCCCCAACTCATCCAACCTGGCTGTAAATTCCTAGCAAACAATTCCAAGCACT
GGCCACCTGGCTTGATGTAGTCTCTCAGAACTTCGGTAAGAGGCGGTTTGTGTGAGTGAAGAACACAGGG
CACACTGACAATCAACTTCTGATCTGGAACTGGGGGTATTCTTACATCTGGATTCCTTAATGCTAAGGGA
GTTTTTTCTTTAACTCTCCCCAGTACAAGACATTCATAAGGCTTTTTGTGTGGAGAATCCAACGGGAACA
CAAACTCTCCTGAATTTGTGATTTTTACCCAGTACCACTCTGCAACAACTTCCACAGACCACGAAGGATA
TAGTTCCTCCTTCACAAAACACAGATGTTTCTGCCTGTTGGTCACCCAAGTAACAATGAGACAGTCAGCA
GCAGCCAGTTTAGGGATAGGCATTCGCTTTATCTGCTGTGGTGATAAACTACTGTACCTGTTACTTCTTT
TAACCGATTTGTTCTCCCATGGTGGATCAATCACAATTGCATCAAATGTCTTACCACAGTTAAGAAGTGG
CTGCATACAAGAAATGTCAGACAAAAGAAAGCTGCTTTGTGGTGGCAGTAGGTATTTTTGTCCCATTAAA
GTAATCATTTTGGAAAAGCTGGAGTTGTTTTCAATGATCTGTGAGGATAAATCCAGCTCTATAACAGACA
CATCATCTCCCATCAACTGTAGCGTTTGAAGCTCCATTTCATTTAAGGAAGGCAAATGTTTTGCCATCTC
ACATAACTCTGATAAATTGCAGGCATCAAGTGGTAAAGTGATGCATCCGCTACTTCCATCCTGTTTTTCA
ACAAGTGGGTAAAGAAAACCACTTCTGAGACCTTCTTG
